Addgene plasmid #28282: USP15
Depositing lab: Cheryl Arrowsmith. Depositing organization: University of Toronto.
Backbone
  Vector backbone: pET28a-LIC (Addgene plasmid 25353)
  Backbone manufacturer: SGC
  Backbone size w/o insert (bp): 7328
  Vector type: Bacterial Expression
Growth in bacteria
  Bacterial resistance: Kanamycin, 50 μg/mL
  Growth temperature: 37°C
  Growth strain: DH5alpha
  Copy number: Low Copy
Gene/Insert
  Gene/Insert name: USP15 (alt names: PDB: 3PPA; ubiquitin specific peptidase 15)
  Species: H. sapiens (human)
  Insert size (bp): 654
  Mutation: Contains dusp and Ubl domains (residues 6-223).
  Entrez Gene: USP15 (a.k.a. UNPH-2, UNPH4)
  Tag / fusion protein: His tag with thrombin cleavage (N terminal on backbone)
  Cloning method: Restriction Enzyme; 5′ cloning site LIC (unknown if destroyed); 3′ cloning site LIC (unknown if destroyed)
  Sequencing primers: 5′ T7; 3′ T7-term
Terms and licenses: Academic/Nonprofit Terms; Industry Terms: Not Available to Industry
Depositor comments: PDB: 3PPA. http://www.thesgc.org/structures/3PPA/
How to cite: USP15 was a gift from Cheryl Arrowsmith (Addgene plasmid # 28282 ; http://n2t.net/addgene:28282 ; RRID:Addgene_28282)
