[The description below was written by a language model from this plasmid's Addgene catalogue record.]
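Description:
USP15 is a bacterial expression plasmid built on pET28a-LIC, a ligation-independent cloning derivative of the pET28a vector produced by a structural genomics group. It carries kanamycin resistance for selection and is recorded as low copy. The record lists a standard cloning strain for propagation. No feature table is provided, so the promoter is not stated outright. However, the listed T7 and T7-terminator sequencing primers fit the usual pET arrangement, in which the insert lies between a T7 promoter and terminator and is expressed in hosts that supply T7 RNA polymerase.

The insert is a 654 bp fragment of human USP15 (ubiquitin specific peptidase 15) encoding residues 6–223. This region covers the N-terminal DUSP and ubiquitin-like (Ubl) domains rather than the full-length deubiquitinase, so the catalytic region is not part of the recorded insert. The fragment was inserted at the LIC sites, and the record does not say whether those sites survived cloning. The backbone adds an N-terminal His tag followed by a thrombin cleavage site, which allows purification by immobilised metal affinity chromatography and optional removal of the tag afterwards.

The depositor comments link the construct to a deposited crystal structure of this domain pair. Its evident purpose is therefore recombinant production of the USP15 DUSP-Ubl fragment for structural work, and the same protein would suit related biochemical or biophysical studies. Distribution is limited to academic and nonprofit users.
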