>Addgene plasmid #28282 | USP15 | depositor partial sequence | sequence record 13401 | Author sequence
GCGGCGGATCTGGACACCCAGCGGTCTGACATCGCGACGCTGCTCAAAACCTCGCTCCGGAAAGGGGACA
CCTGGTACCTAGTCGATAGTCGCTGGTTCAAACAGTGGAAAAAATATGTTGGCTTTGACAGTTGGGACAA
ATACCAGATGGGAGATCAAAATGTGTATCCTGGACCCATTGATAACTCTGGACTTCTCAAAGATGGTGAT
GCCCAGTCACTTAAGGAACACCTTATTGATGAATTGGATTACATACTGTTGCCAACTGAAGGTTGGAATA
AACTTGTCAGCTGGTACACATTGATGGAAGGTCAAGAGCCAATAGCACGAAAGGTGGTTGAACAGGGTAT
GTTTGTAAAGCACTGCAAAGTAGAAGTATATCTCACAGAATTGAAGCTATGTGAAAATGGAAACATGAAT
AATGTTGTAACTCGAAGATTTAGCAAAGCTGACACAATAGATACAATTGAAAAGGAAATAAGAAAAATCT
TCAGTATTCCAGATGAAAAGGAGACCAGATTGTGGAACAAATACATGAGTAACACATTTGAACCACTGAA
TAAACCAGACAGCACCATTCAGGATGCTGGTTTATACCAAGGACAGGTATTAGTGATAGAACAGAAAAAT
GAAGATGGAACATGGCCAAGGGGT
