>Addgene plasmid #28282 | USP15 | addgene partial sequence | sequence record 34630 | 28282 with T7
CTCTGAATATTTTGTTTACTTTAAGAAGGAGATATACCATGGGCAGCAGCCATCATCATCATCATCACAG
CAGCGGCCTGGTTCCGCGTGGTAGTGCGGCGGATCTGGACACCCAGCGGTCTGACATCGCGACGCTGCTC
AAAACCTCGCTCCGGAAAGGGGACACCTGGTACCTAGTCGATAGTCGCTGGTTCAAACAGTGGAAAAAAT
ATGTTGGCTTTGACAGTTGGGACAAATACCAGATGGGAGATCAAAATGTGTATCCTGGACCCATTGATAA
CTCTGGACTTCTCAAAGATGGTGATGCCCAGTCACTTAAGGAACACCTTATTGATGAATTGGATTACATA
CTGTTGCCAACTGAAGGTTGGAATAAACTTGTCAGCTGGTACACATTGATGGAAGGTCAAGAGCCAATAG
CACGAAAGGTGGTTGAACAGGGTATGTTTGTAAAGCACTGCAAAGTAGAAGTATATCTCACAGAATTGAA
GCTATGTGAAAATGGAAACATGAATAATGTTGTAACTCGAAGATTTAGCAAAGCTGACACAATAGATACA
ATTGAAAAGGAAATAAGAAAAATCTTCAGTATTCCAGATGAAAAGGAGACCAGATTGTGGAACAAATACA
TGAGTAACACATTTGAACCACTGAATAAACCAGACAGCACCATTCAGGATGCTGGTTTATACCAAGGACA
GGTATTAGTGATAGAACAGAAAAATGAAGATGGAACATGGCCAAGGGGTTGATGACGAAGCTTGCGGCCG
CACTCGAGCACCACCACCACCACCACTGAGATCCGGCTGCTAACAAAGCCCGAAAGGAAGCTGAGTTGGC
TGCTGCCACCGCTGAGCAATAACTAGCATAACCCCTTGGGGCCTCTAACGGGTCTTGAGGGGTTTTTGCT
GAAGGAGAACTATATCCGGA
